Addgene plasmid #64857: pKESK22
Purpose: (Empty Backbone) expression vector, low to medium copy number, tac promoter lacI, kanamycin resistance, p15A origin of replication
Depositing lab: Karin Schnetz. Depositing organization: Universitaet zu Koeln. Publication: Regulation of the yjjQ-bglJ operon, encoding LuxR-type transcription factors, and the divergent yjjP gene by H-NS and LeuO. Stratmann T, Madhusudan S, Schnetz K. J Bacteriol. 2008 Feb;190(3):926-35. Epub 2007 Nov 30. 10.1128/JB.01447-07 PubMed 18055596.
Backbone
  Vector backbone: p15A
  Vector type: Bacterial Expression
  Promoter: Ptac
Growth in bacteria
  Bacterial resistance: Kanamycin, 50 μg/mL
  Growth temperature: 37°C
  Growth strain: DH5alpha
  Copy number: Low Copy
Terms and licenses: Academic/Nonprofit Terms; Industry Terms: Not Available to Industry
How to cite: pKESK22 was a gift from Karin Schnetz (Addgene plasmid # 64857 ; http://n2t.net/addgene:64857 ; RRID:Addgene_64857)
