[The description below was written by a language model from this plasmid's Addgene catalogue record and pLannotate feature annotations shown in this document.]
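Description:
pKESK22 is an empty bacterial expression backbone of about 3.95 kb, designed for IPTG-inducible gene expression in Escherichia coli. It replicates from the p15A origin, which gives a low to medium copy number and is compatible with ColE1-type plasmids, so the vector can be maintained alongside a second plasmid in the same cell. Selection is by kanamycin, conferred by the aph(3')-Ia aminoglycoside phosphotransferase gene.

The expression module consists of the tac promoter, a strong hybrid of the trp and lacUV5 promoters, followed immediately by a lac operator. The plasmid carries its own lacI gene, driven by the lacIq promoter variant that raises repressor production roughly tenfold. The vector therefore supplies enough lac repressor to keep the tac promoter off in the absence of inducer, independently of the host genotype. Adding IPTG or lactose relieves repression and switches on transcription of a gene cloned downstream of the operator. As an empty backbone it carries no insert. The feature table does not annotate a cloning site, ribosome binding site, epitope tag or transcription terminator, so these details cannot be stated from the record.

The remaining annotations are short fragments: parts of a tnpR resolvase and a Tn903 transposition protein next to the kanamycin cassette, a piece of the pBR322 bom region, and a small RSF origin match beside p15A. These look like remnants of the source DNAs or homology hits rather than functional elements. The associated work concerns transcriptional regulation in E. coli, which fits use of the vector for controlled, moderate-level expression of regulatory proteins, for example in complementation or two-plasmid experiments.
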