Features (pLannotate 1.2.2; 10 found; start..end, strand, type, name):
     78..1160    +  CDS            lacI: lac repressor; lacI; The lac repressor binds to the lac operator to inhibit transcription in E. coli. This inhibition can be relieved by adding lactose or isopropyl-β-D-thiogalactopyranoside (IPTG).
   1209..1237    +  promoter       tac promoter: strong E. coli promoter; hybrid between the trp and lac UV5 promoters
   1245..1261    +  protein_bind   lac operator: The lac repressor binds to the lac operator to inhibit transcription in E. coli. This inhibition can be relieved by adding lactose or isopropyl-β-D-thiogalactopyranoside (IPTG). lac repressor encoded by lacI
   1299..1613    -  CDS            tnpR (fragment): TNR3_ECOLX - Experimental evidence at protein level: Swiss-Prot protein existence level 1. Resolvase catalyzes the resolution (a site-specific recombination) of the cointegrated replicon to yield the final transposition products. From Escherichia coli.
   1601..1747    -  CDS            TRA2_ECOLX (fragment): Protein predicted: Swiss-Prot protein existence level 4. Required for transposition of transposon Tn903. From Escherichia coli.
   1888..2703    -  CDS            KanR: aminoglycoside phosphotransferase; aph(3')-Ia; confers resistance to kanamycin in bacteria or G418 (Geneticin®) in eukaryotes
   3030..3056    +  misc_feature   bom (fragment): basis of mobility region from pBR322
   3155..3210    -  rep_origin     RSF ori (fragment): Plasmids containing the RSF 1030 origin of replication can be propagated in E. coli cells that contain additional plasmids with compatible origins.
   3298..3843    -  rep_origin     p15A ori: Plasmids containing the medium-copy-number p15A origin of replication can be propagated in E. coli cells that contain a second plasmid with the ColE1 origin.
   3952..77      +  promoter       lacIq promoter (across the origin): lacI (mutant); In the lacIq allele, a single base change in the promoter boosts expression of the lacI gene about 10-fold.
>Addgene plasmid #64857 | pKESK22 | addgene full sequence | sequence record 360587 | Addgene NGS Result
ACACCATCGAATGGTGCAAAACCTTTCGCGGTATGGCATGATAGCGCCCGGAAGAGAGTCAATTCAGGGT
GGTGAATGTGAAACCAGTAACGTTATACGATGTCGCAGAGTATGCCGGTGTCTCTTATCAGACCGTTTCC
CGCGTGGTGAACCAGGCCAGCCACGTTTCTGCGAAAACGCGGGAAAAAGTGGAAGCGGCGATGGCGGAGC
TGAATTACATTCCCAACCGCGTGGCACAACAACTGGCGGGCAAACAGTCGTTGCTGATTGGCGTTGCCAC
CTCCAGTCTGGCCCTGCACGCGCCGTCGCAAATTGTCGCGGCGATTAAATCTCGCGCCGATCAACTGGGT
GCCAGCGTGGTGGTGTCGATGGTAGAACGAAGCGGCGTCGAAGCCTGTAAAGCGGCGGTGCACAATCTTC
TCGCGCAACGCGTCAGTGGGCTGATCATTAACTATCCGCTGGATGACCAGGATGCCATTGCTGTGGAAGC
TGCCTGCACTAATGTTCCGGCGTTATTTCTTGATGTCTCTGACCAGACACCCATCAACAGTATTATTTTC
TCCCATGAAGACGGTACGCGACTGGGCGTGGAGCATCTGGTCGCATTGGGTCACCAGCAAATCGCGCTGT
TAGCGGGCCCATTAAGTTCTGTCTCGGCGCGTCTGCGTCTGGCTGGCTGGCATAAATATCTCACTCGCAA
TCAAATTCAGCCGATAGCGGAACGGGAAGGCGACTGGAGTGCCATGTCCGGTTTTCAACAAACCATGCAA
ATGCTGAATGAGGGCATCGTTCCCACTGCGATGCTGGTTGCCAACGATCAGATGGCGCTGGGCGCAATGC
GCGCCATTACCGAGTCCGGGCTGCGCGTTGGTGCGGATATCTCGGTAGTGGGATACGACGATACCGAAGA
CAGCTCATGTTATATCCCGCCGTTAACCACCATCAAACAGGATTTTCGCCTGCTGGGGCAAACCAGCGTG
GACCGCTTGCTGCAACTCTCTCAGGGCCAGGCGGTGAAGGGCAATCAGCTGTTGCCCGTCTCACTGGTGA
AAAGAAAAACCACCCTGGCGCCCAATACGCAAACCGCCTCTCCCCGCGCGTTGGCCGATTCATTAATGCA
GCTGGCACGACAGGTTTCCCGACTGGAAAGCGGGCAGTGAGCGCAACGCAATTAATGTAAGTTAGCTCAA
ATATTCTGAAATGAGCTGTTGACAATTAATCATCGGCTCGTATAATGTGTGGAATTGTGAGCGGATAACA
ATTTCACACAGGAAACAGAATTCGCTAGCCCGGGTCTAGAGGATCCTCCGGCGTTCAGCCTGTGCCACAG
CCGACAGGATGGTGACCACCATTTGCCCCATATCACCGTCGGTACTGATCCCGTCGTCAATAAACCGAAC
CGCTACACCCTGAGCATCAAACTCTTTTATCAGTTGGATCATGTCGGCGGTGTCGCGGCCAAGACGGTCG
AGCTTCTTCACCAGAATGACATCACCTTCCTCCACCTTCATCCTCAGCAAATCCAGCCCTTCCCGATCTG
TTGAACTGCCGGATGCCTTGTCGGTAAAGATGCGGTTAGCTTTTACCCCTGCATCTTTGAGCGCTGAGGT
CTGCCTCGTGAAGAAGGTGTTGCTGACTCATACCAGGCCTGAATCGCCCCATCATCCAGCCAGAAAGTGA
GGGAGCCACGGTTGATGAGAGCTTTGTTGTAGGTGGACCAGTTGGTGATTTTGAACTTTTGCTTTGCCAC
GGAACGGTCTGCGTTGTCGGGAAGATGCGTGATCTGATCCTTCAACTCAGCAAAAGTTCGATTTATTCAA
CAAAGCCGCCGTCCCGTCAAGTCAGCGTAATGCTCTGCCAGTGTTACAACCAATTAACCAATTCTGATTA
GAAAAACTCATCGAGCATCAAATGAAACTGCAATTTATTCATATCAGGATTATCAATACCATATTTTTGA
AAAAGCCGTTTCTGTAATGAAGGAGAAAACTCACCGAGGCAGTTCCATAGGATGGCAAGATCCTGGTATC
GGTCTGCGATTCCGACTCGTCCAACATCAATACAACCTATTAATTTCCCCTCGTCAAAAATAAGGTTATC
AAGTGAGAAATCACCATGAGTGACGACTGAATCCGGTGAGAATGGCAAAAGCTTATGCATTTCTTTCCAG
ACTTGTTCAACAGGCCAGCCATTACGCTCGTCATCAAAATCACTCGCATCAACCAAACCGTTATTCATTC
GTGATTGCGCCTGAGCGAGACGAAATACGCGATCGCTGTTAAAAGGACAATTACAAACAGGAATCGAATG
CAACCGGCGCAGGAACACTGCCAGCGCATCAACAATATTTTCACCTGAATCAGGATATTCTTCTAATACC
TGGAATGCTGTTTTCCCGGGGATCGCAGTGGTGAGTAACCATGCATCATCAGGAGTACGGATAAAATGCT
TGATGGTCGGAAGAGGCATAAATTCCGTCAGCCAGTTTAGTCTGACCATCTCATCTGTAACATCATTGGC
AACGCTACCTTTGCCATGTTTCAGAAACAACTCTGGCGCATCGGGCTTCCCATACAATCGATAGATTGTC
GCACCTGATTGCCCGACATTATCGCGAGCCCATTTATACCCATATAAATCAGCATCCATGTTGGAATTTA
ATCGCGGCCTCGAGCAAGACGTTTCCCGTTGAATATGGCTCATAACACCCCTTGTATTACTGTTTATGTA
AGCAGACAGTTTTATTGTTCATGATGATATATTTTTATCTTGTGCAATGTAACATCAGAGATTTTGAGAC
ACAACGTGGCTTTGTTGAATAAATCGAACTTTTGCTGAGTTGAAGGATCAGATCACGCATCTTCCCGACA
ACGCAGACCGTTCCGTGGCAAAGCAAAAGTTCAAAATCACCAACTGGTCCACCTACAACAAAGCTCTCAT
CAACCGTGGCTCCCTCACTTTCTGGCTGGATGATGGGGCGATTCAGGCCTGGTATGAGTCAGCAACACCT
TCTTCACGAGGCAGACCTCAGCGCTAGCGGAGTGTATACTGGCTTACTATGTTGGCACTGATGAGGGTGT
CAGTGAAGTGCTTCATGTGGCAGGAGAAAAAAGGCTGCACCGGTGCGTCAGCAGAATATGTGATACAGGA
TATATTCCGCTTCCTCGCTCACTGACTCGCTACGCTCGGTCGTTCGACTGCGGCGAGCGGAAATGGCTTA
CGAACGGGGCGGAGATTTCCTGGAAGATGCCAGGAAGATACTTAACAGGGAAGTGAGAGGGCCGCGGCAA
AGCCGTTTTTCCATAGGCTCCGCCCCCCTGACAAGCATCACGAAATCTGACGCTCAAATCAGTGGTGGCG
AAACCCGACAGGACTATAAAGATACCAGGCGTTTCCCCCTGGCGGCTCCCTCGTGCGCTCTCCTGTTCCT
GCCTTTCGGTTTACCGGTGTCATTCCGCTGTTATGGCCGCGTTTGTCTCATTCCACGCCTGACACTCAGT
TCCGGGTAGGCAGTTCGCTCCAAGCTGGACTGTATGCACGAACCCCCCGTTCAGTCCGACCGCTGCGCCT
TATCCGGTAACTATCGTCTTGAGTCCAACCCGGAAAGACATGCAAAAGCACCACTGGCAGCAGCCACTGG
TAATTGATTTAGAGGAGTTAGTCTTGAAGTCATGCGCCGGTTAAGGCTAAACTGAAAGGACAAGTTTTGG
TGACTGCGCTCCTCCAAGCCAGTTACCTCGGTTCAAAGAGTTGGTAGCTCAGAGAACCTTCGAAAAACCG
CCCTGCAAGGCGGTTTTTTCGTTTTCAGAGCAAGAGATTACGCGCAGACCAAAACGATCTCAAGAAGATC
ATCTTATTAAGGGGTCTGACGCTCAGTGGAACGAAAACTCACGTTAAGGGATTTTGGTCATGAGATTATC
AAAAAGGATCTTCACCTAGATCCTTTTGGTCG
